>Addgene plasmid #31071 | Dynactin-4/p62-GFP | addgene full sequence | sequence record 203407 | Addgene NGS Result
CGTTACATAACTTACGGTAAATGGCCCGCCTGGCTGACCGCCCAACGACCCCCGCCCATTGACGTCAATA
ATGACGTATGTTCCCATAGTAACGCCAATAGGGACTTTCCATTGACGTCAATGGGTGGAGTATTTACGGT
AAACTGCCCACTTGGCAGTACATCAAGTGTATCATATGCCAAGTACGCCCCCTATTGACGTCAATGACGG
TAAATGGCCCGCCTGGCATTATGCCCAGTACATGACCTTATGGGACTTTCCTACTTGGCAGTACATCTAC
GTATTAGTCATCGCTATTACCATGGTGATGCGGTTTTGGCAGTACATCAATGGGCGTGGATAGCGGTTTG
ACTCACGGGGATTTCCAAGTCTCCACCCCATTGACGTCAATGGGAGTTTGTTTTGGCACCAAAATCAACG
GGACTTTCCAAAATGTCGTAACAACTCCGCCCCATTGACGCAAATGGGCGGTAGGCGTGTACGGTGGGAG
GTCTATATAAGCAGAGCTGGTTTAGTGAACCGTCAGATCCGCTAGCGCTACCGGACTCAGATCTCGAGAT
GGCGTCCTTGCTGCAGTCGACCGGGTTCTCTATCTAGTCCAGGGAGAAAAGAAGGTTCGGGCCCCGCTCT
CGCAACTCTACTTCTGCCGCTATTGTAGCGAACTGCGGTCGCTGGAATGTGTGTCTCACGAGGTGGACTC
CCATTATTGTCCCAGTTGTTTAGAAAATATGCCATCGGCTGAAGCCAAACTAAAAAAGAATAGATGTGCC
AATTGTTTTGACTGTCCTGGCTGCATGCACACCCTCTCTACTCGGGCCACGAGCATCTCCACACAGCTTA
CAGATGACCCAGCCAAGACCACCATGAAGAAAGCCTATTACCTGGCATGTGGATTTTGTCGCTGGACGTC
TAGAGATGTGGGCATGGCAGACAAATCTGTAGCTAGTGGCGGTTGGCAGGAACCTGAAAATCCTCACACA
CAACGGATGAACAAATTGATTGAATATTACCAGCAGCTTGCTCAGAAAGAGAAGGTTGAGCGAGATCGCA
AGAAACTGGCACGACGTAGAAACTATATGCCTCTGGCTTTTTCGGACAAATATGGTCTTGGAACCAGGCT
TCAGCGACCACGAGCTGGTGCATCCATCAGTACCCTTGCCGGACTTTCCCTTAAAGAAGGAGAGGATCAG
AAAGAGATAAAGATTGAGCCAGCTCAGGCTGTGGATGAAGTGGAACCTCTACCTGAAGACTATTATACAA
GACCAGTAAATTTAACAGAGGTAACAACCCTTCAGCAGCGTCTGTTACAGCCTGACTTCCAGCCAGTCTG
TGCTTCACAGCTCTATCCTCGCCACAAACATCTTCTGATCAAACGGTCCCTGCGCTGCCGTAAATGTGAA
CATAATTTGAGCAAGCCAGAATTTAACCCAACGTCAATCAAATTCAAAATCCAGCTGGTCGCTGTCAATT
ATATTCCAGAAGTGAGAATCATGTCAATTCCCAACCTTCGCTACATGAAGGAGAGCCAGGTCCTCCTGAC
TCTTACAAATCCAGTTGAGAACCTCACCCATGTGACTCTATTCGAGTGTGAGGAGGGGGACCCTGATGAT
ATCAACAGCACTGCTAAGGTGGTGGTGCCTCCCAAAGAGCTCGTTTTAGCTGGCAAGGATGCAGCAGCAG
AGTACGATGAGTTGGCAGAACCTCAAGACTTTCAGGACGATCCTGACATTATAGCCTTCAGAAAGGCCAA
CAAAGTGGGTATTTTCATCAAAGTTACACCACAGCGTGAGGAGGGTGAAGTGACCGTGTGCTTCAAGATG
AAGCATGATTTTAAAAACCTGGCAGCCCCCATTCGCCCCATTGAAGAAAGTGACCAGGGAACAGAAGTCA
TCTGGCTCACCCAGCATGTGGAACTTAGCTTGGGCCCACTTCTTCCTCGAATTCTGCAGTCGACGGTACC
GCGGGCCCGGGATCCACCGGTCCTGGAAGTTCTGTTCCAGGGGCCCGCCACCATGGTGAGCAAGGGCGAG
GAGCTGTTCACCGGGGTGGTGCCCATCCTGGTCGAGCTGGACGGCGACGTAAACGGCCACAAGTTCAGCG
TGTCCGGCGAGGGCGAGGGCGATGCCACCTACGGCAAGCTGACCCTGAAGTTCATCTGCACCACCGGCAA
GCTGCCCGTGCCCTGGCCCACCCTCGTGACCACCCTGACCTACGGCGTGCAGTGCTTCAGCCGCTACCCC
GACCACATGAAGCAGCACGACTTCTTCAAGTCCGCCATGCCCGAAGGCTACGTCCAGGAGCGCACCATCT
TCTTCAAGGACGACGGCAACTACAAGACCCGCGCCGAGGTGAAGTTCGAGGGCGACACCCTGGTGAACCG
CATCGAGCTGAAGGGCATCGACTTCAAGGAGGACGGCAACATCCTGGGGCACAAGCTGGAGTACAACTAC
AACAGCCACAACGTCTATATCATGGCCGACAAGCAGAAGAACGGCATCAAGGTGAACTTCAAGATCCGCC
ACAACATCGAGGACGGCAGCGTGCAGCTCGCCGACCACTACCAGCAGAACACCCCCATCGGCGACGGCCC
CGTGCTGCTGCCCGACAACCACTACCTGAGCACCCAGTCCGCCCTGAGCAAAGACCCCAACGAGAAGCGC
GATCACATGGTCCTGCTGGAGTTCGTGACCGCCGCCGGGATCACTCTCGGCATGGACGAGCTGTACAAGT
AAAGCGGCCGCGACTCTAGATCATAATCAGCCATACCACATTTGTAGAGGTTTTACTTGCTTTAAAAAAC
CTCCCACACCTCCCCCTGAACCTGAAACATAAAATGAATGCAATTGTTGTTGTTAACTTGTTTATTGCAG
CTTATAATGGTTACAAATAAAGCAATAGCATCACAAATTTCACAAATAAAGCATTTTTTTCACTGCATTC
TAGTTGTGGTTTGTCCAAACTCATCAATGTATCTTAAGGCGTAAATTGTAAGCGTTAATATTTTGTTAAA
ATTCGCGTTAAATTTTTGTTAAATCAGCTCATTTTTTAACCAATAGGCCGAAATCGGCAAAATCCCTTAT
AAATCAAAAGAATAGACCGAGATAGGGT
[37 nt withheld, positions 3109-3145]
AAAGAACGTGGACTCCAACGTCAAAGG
[49 nt withheld, positions 3173-3221]
T
[91 nt withheld, positions 3223-3313]
G
[124 nt withheld, positions 3315-3438]
CAGGTGGCACTTTTCGGGGAAATGTGCGCGGAACCCCTATTTGTTTATTTTTCTAAATACATTCAAATAT
GTATCCGCTCATGAGACAATAACCCTGATAAATGCTTCAATAATATTGAAAAAGGAAGAGTCCTGAGGCG
GAAAGAACCAGCTGTGGAATGTGTGTCAGTTAGGGTGTGGAAAGTCCCCAGGCTCCCCAGCAGGCAGAAG
TATGCAAAGCATGCATCTCAATTAGTCAGCAACCAGGTGTGGAAAGTCCCCAGGCTCCCCAGCAGGCAGA
AGTATGCAAAGCATGCATCTCAATTAGTCAGCAACCATAGTCCCGCCCCTAACTCCGCCCATCCCGCCCC
TAACTCCGCCCAGTTCCGCCCATTCTCCGCCCCATGGCTGACTAATTTTTTTTATTTATGCAGAGGCCGA
GGCCGCCTCGGCCTCTGAGCTATTCCAGAAGTAGTGAGGAGGCTTTTTTGGAGGCCTAGGCTTTTGCAAA
GATCGATCAAGAGACAGGATGAGGATCGTTTCGCATGATTGAACAAGATGGATTGCACGCAGGTTCTCCG
GCCGCTTGGGTGGAGAGGCTATTCGGCTATGACTGGGCACAACAGACAATCGGCTGCTCTGATGCCGCCG
TGTTCCGGCTGTCAGCGCAGGGGCGCCCGGTTCTTTTTGTCAAGACCGACCTGTCCGGTGCCCTGAATGA
ACTGCAAGACGAGGCAGCGCGGCTATCGTGGCTGGCCACGACGGGCGTTCCTTGCGCAGCTGTGCTCGAC
GTTGTCACTGAAGCGGGAAGGGACTGGCTGCTATTGGGCGAAGTGCCGGGGCAGGATCTCCTGTCATCTC
ACCTTGCTCCTGCCGAGAAAGTATCCATCATGGCTGATGCAATGCGGCGGCTGCATACGCTTGATCCGGC
TACCTGCCCATTCGACCACCAAGCGAAACATCGCATCGAGCGAGCACGTACTCGGATGGAAGCCGGTCTT
GTCGATCAGGATGATCTGGACGAAGAGCATCAGGGGCTCGCGCCAGCCGAACTGTTCGCCAGGCTCAAGG
CGAGCATGCCCGACGGCGAGGATCTCGTCGTGACCCATGGCGATGCCTGCTTGCCGAATATCATGGTGGA
AAATGGCCGCTTTTCTGGATTCATCGACTGTGGCCGGCTGGGTGTGGCGGACCGCTATCAGGACATAGCG
TTGGCTACCCGTGATATTGCTGAAGAGCTTGGCGGCGAATGGGCTGACCGCTTCCTCGTGCTTTACGGTA
TCGCCGCTCCCGATTCGCAGCGCATCGCCTTCTATCGCCTTCTTGACGAGTTCTTCTGAGCGGGACTCTG
GGGTTCGAAATGACCGACCAAGCGACGCCCAACCTGCCATCACGAGATTTCGATTCCACCGCCGCCTTCT
ATGAAAGGTTGGGCTTCGGAATCGTTTTCCGGGACGCCGGCTGGATGATCCTCCAGCGCGGGGATCTCAT
GCTGGAGTTCTTCGCCCACCCTAGGGGGAGGCTAACTGAAACACGGAAGGAGACAATACCGGAAGGAACC
CGCGCTATGACGGCAATAAAAAGACAGAATAAAACGCACGGTGTTGGGTCGTTTGTTCATAAACGCGGGG
TTCGGTCCCAGGGCTGGCACTCTGTCGATACCCCACCGAGACCCCATTGGGGCCAATACGCCCGCGTTTC
TTCCTTTTCCCCACCCCACCCCCCAAGTTCGGGTGAAGGCCCAGGGCTCGCAGCCAACGTCGGGGCGGCA
GGCCCTGCCATAGCCTCAGGTTACTCATATATACTTTAGATTGATTTAAAACTTCATTTTTAATTTAAAA
GGATCTAGGTGAAGATCCTTTTTGATAATCTCATGACCAAAATCCCTTAACGTGAGTTTTCGTTCCACTG
AGCGTCAGACCCCGTAGAAAAGATCAAAGGATCTTCTTGAGATCCTTTTTTTCTGCGCGTAATCTGCTGC
TTGCAAACAAAAAAACCACCGCTACCAGCGGTGGTTTGTTTGCCGGATCAAGAGCTACCAACTCTTTTTC
CGAAGGTAACTGGCTTCAGCAGAGCGCAGATACCAAATACTGTTCTTCTAGTGTAGCCGTAGTTAGGCCA
CCACTTCAAGAACTCTGTAGCACCGCCTACATACCTCGCTCTGCTAATCCTGTTACCAGTGGCTGCTGCC
AGTGGCGATAAGTCGTGTCTTACCGGGTTGGACTCAAGACGATAGTTACCGGATAAGGCGCAGCGGTCGG
GCTGAACGGGGGGTTCGTGCACACAGCCCAGCTTGGAGCGAACGACCTACACCGAACTGAGATACCTACA
GCGTGAGCTATGAGAAAGCGCCACGCTTCCCGAAGGGAGAAAGGCGGACAGGTATCCGGTAAGCGGCAGG
GTCGGAACAGGAGAGCGCACGAGGGAGCTTCCAGGGGGAAACGCCTGGTATCTTTATAGTCCTGTCGGGT
TTCGCCACCTCTGACTTGAGCGTCGATTTTTGTGATGCTCGTCAGGGGGGCGGAGCCTATGGAAAAACGC
CAGCAACGCGGCCTTTTTACGGTTCCTGGCCTTTTGCTGGCCTTTTGCTCACATGTTCTTTCCTGCGTTA
TCCCCTGATTCTGTGGATAACCGTATTACCGCCATGCATTAGTTATTAATAGTAATCAATTACGGGGTCA
TTAGTTCATAGCCCATATATGGAGTTCCG
Features (pLannotate 1.2.2; 17 found; start..end, strand, type, name):
      1..304     +  enhancer       CMV enhancer: human cytomegalovirus immediate early enhancer
    305..508     +  promoter       CMV promoter: human cytomegalovirus (CMV) immediate early promoter
    531..558     +  misc_feature   MCS (fragment): multiple cloning site
    579..1937    +  CDS            DCTN4: DCTN4_HUMAN - Experimental evidence at protein level: Swiss-Prot protein existence level 1. Could have a dual role in dynein targeting and in ACTR1A/Arp1 subunit of dynactin pointed-end capping. Could be involved in ACTR1A pointed-end binding and in additional roles in linking dynein and dynactin to the cortical cytoskeleton. From Homo sapiens (Human).
   1937..1975    +  misc_feature   MCS (fragment): multiple cloning site
   2013..2732    +  CDS            EGFP: the original enhanced GFP (Yang et al., 1996) mammalian codon-optimized
   2749..2832    +  CDS            large T antigen (fragment): large T antigen from SV40 (simian virus 40)
   2855..2976    +  polyA_signal   SV40 poly(A) signal: SV40 polyadenylation signal
   3010..3438    -  rep_origin     f1 ori (sequence partly withheld): f1 bacteriophage origin of replication; arrow indicates direction of (+) strand synthesis
   3465..3569    +  promoter       AmpR promoter: bla
   3571..3928    +  promoter       SV40 promoter: SV40 enhancer and early promoter
   3963..4757    +  CDS            NeoR/KanR: aminoglycoside phosphotransferase from Tn5; aph(3')-II (or nptII); confers resistance to neomycin, kanamycin, and G418 (Geneticin®)
   4778..4930    +  CDS            ble (fragment): BLE_KLEPN - Experimental evidence at protein level: Swiss-Prot protein existence level 1. Binding protein with a strong affinity to the bleomycin family of antibiotics. Binds to CL990; an antimitotic-antibiotic compound. From Klebsiella pneumoniae.
   4989..5036    +  polyA_signal   HSV TK poly(A) signal: herpes simplex virus thymidine kinase polyadenylation signal (Cole and Stacy, 1985)
   5127..5143    -  polyA_signal   bGH poly(A) signal (fragment): bovine growth hormone polyadenylation signal
   5365..5953    +  rep_origin     ori: high-copy-number ColE1/pMB1/pBR322/pUC origin of replication
   6068..6127    +  enhancer       CMV enhancer (fragment): human cytomegalovirus immediate early enhancer
