[The description below was written by a language model from this plasmid's Addgene catalogue record and pLannotate feature annotations shown in this document.]
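Description:
Dynactin-4/p62-GFP is a mammalian expression plasmid built on the Clontech pEGFP-N1 backbone, carrying the human DCTN4 coding sequence (dynactin subunit 4, also called p62; recorded as isoform c) fused at its C terminus to EGFP. The sequenced construct is about 6.1 kb. It replicates in E. coli at high copy from a ColE1/pUC-type origin and also carries an f1 phage origin, which allows single-stranded DNA production. Selection relies on a single NeoR/KanR (Tn5 aminoglycoside phosphotransferase) gene preceded by tandem bacterial (bla-type) and SV40 early promoters and followed by the HSV TK polyadenylation signal. This gene confers kanamycin resistance in bacteria and G418 resistance in transfected mammalian cells.

The expression cassette begins with the human cytomegalovirus immediate early enhancer and promoter, which drive strong constitutive transcription in most mammalian cell lines. The DCTN4 open reading frame was inserted by restriction cloning into the multiple cloning site, remnants of which flank it. It is followed by a short linker region and mammalian codon-optimised EGFP, and the transcript ends at the SV40 poly(A) signal. Small annotated fragments (SV40 large T antigen, ble, bGH poly(A)) look like residual or partial-match backbone sequence rather than functional elements.

DCTN4 is annotated as a dynactin component that may take part in pointed-end capping of the Arp1 filament and in linking dynein and dynactin to the cortical cytoskeleton. The record gives no specific application. A GFP fusion of this type is generally suited to visualising the localisation of p62 in live or fixed cells, or to detecting or isolating the protein through its GFP tag.
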