Addgene plasmid #31071: Dynactin-4/p62-GFP
Depositing lab: Vann Bennett. Depositing organization: Duke University.
Backbone
  Vector backbone: pEGFP-N1
  Backbone manufacturer: Clontech
  Backbone size w/o insert (bp): 4700
  Vector type: Mammalian Expression
Growth in bacteria
  Bacterial resistance: Kanamycin, 50 μg/mL
  Growth temperature: 37°C
  Growth strain: DH5alpha
  Copy number: High Copy
Gene/Insert
  Gene/Insert name: Dynactin-4 (alt names: p62; dynactin subunit 4 isoform c)
  Species: H. sapiens (human)
  Entrez Gene: DCTN4 (a.k.a. DYN4, P62)
  Tag / fusion protein: EGFP (C terminal on backbone)
  Cloning method: Restriction Enzyme
  Sequencing primers: 5′ CMV-Fwd; 3′ EGFP-N
Terms and licenses: Academic/Nonprofit Terms; Industry Terms: Not Available to Industry
How to cite: Dynactin-4/p62-GFP was a gift from Vann Bennett (Addgene plasmid # 31071 ; http://n2t.net/addgene:31071 ; RRID:Addgene_31071)
