>Addgene plasmid #31071 | Dynactin-4/p62-GFP | addgene partial sequence | sequence record 44240 | EGFP-N
AGCTCCTCGCCCTTGCTCACCATGGTGGCGGGCCCCTGGAACAGAACTTCCAGGACCGGTGGATCCCGGG
CCCGCGGTACCGTCGACTGCAGAATTCGAGGAAGAAGTGGGCCCAAGCTAAGTTCCACATGCTGGGTGAG
CCAGATGACTTCTGTTCCCTGGTCACTTTCTTCAATGGGGCGAATGGGGGCTGCCAGGTTTTTAAAATCA
TGCTTCATCTTGAAGCACACGGTCACTTCACCCTCCTCACGCTGTGGTGTAACTTTGATGAAAATACCCA
CTTTGTTGGCCTTTCTGAAGGCTATAATGTCAGGATCGTCCTGAAAGTCTTGAGGTTCTGCCAACTCATC
GTACTCTGCTGCTGCATCCTTGCCAGCTAAAACGAGCTCTTTGGGAGGCACCACCACCTTAGCAGTGCTG
TTGATATCATCAGGGTCCCCCTCCTCACACTCGAATAGAGTCACATGGGTGAGGTTCTCAACTGGATTTG
TAAGAGTCAGGAGGACCTGGCTCTCCTTCATGTAGCGAAGGTTGGGAATTGACATGATTCTCACTTCTGG
AATATAATTGACAGCGACCAGCTGGATTTTGAATTTGATTGACGTTGGGTTAAATTCTGGCTTGCTCAAA
TTATGTTCACATTTACGGCAGCGCAGGGACCGTTTGATCAGAAGATGTTTGTGGCGAGGATAGAGCTGTG
AAGCACAGACTGGCTGGAAGTCAGGCTGTAACAGACGCTGCTGAAGGGTTGTTACCTCTGTTAAATTTAC
TGGTCTTGTATAATAGTCTTCAGGTAGAGGTTCCACTTCATCCACAGCCTGAGCTGGCTCAATCT
